>Addgene plasmid #57785 | PA-mCherry-miniSOG-C-Src-7 | addgene partial sequence | sequence record 106738 | SV40pA-R 5'-GAAATTTGTGATGCTATTGC-3'
AGCTCATAACAGTTAACAACAACAATTGCATTCATTTTATGTTTCAGGTTCAGGGGGAGGTGTGGGAGGT
TTTTTAAAGCAAGTAAAACCTCTACAAATGTGGTATGGCTGATTATGATCTAGAGTCGCGGCCGCTTAGC
CGTCCAGCTGCACGCCGATGAAGTACTGCAGCTCGCCCTTCTGGTCGCGCATGGGCTGCAGGTGCAGCAG
GTTCCAGAACTTCTTGCCGCTCTTGGTGTAGTTGATCAGCTGCACGGTGATCTCGCGCTGGTCGCGGATG
GCGTCGCGGATCTTCTGCACGGTGGCCTGGTCGGTCTCGGGGCCCTGCAGGAAGCGGCCGTTGCGGCCCA
GGATCTCCTCTCTGCTGTACTCGGTCAGCTCCAGGAAGCCGTCGCTGGCGAAGATGATGGGGTTGTCGGG
CAGGCGGGGGTCGGTGATCACGAAGCTCTTCTCCATGCCGCCCTTGTACAGCTCGTCCATGCCGCCGGTG
GAGTGGCGGCCCTCGGCTCTCTCGTACTGCTCCACGATGGTGTAGTCCTCGTTGTGGCTGGTGATGTCCA
GCTTGCGGTTGACGTTGTAGGCGCCGGGCAGCTGCACGGGCTTCTTGGCCTTGTAGGTGGTCTTGACCTC
AGCGTCGTAGTGGCCGCCGTCCTTCAGCTTCACTCTGGGCTTGACCTCGCCCTTCAGGGCGCCGTCCTCG
GGGTACATCCGCTCGGAGAGGGCCTCCCAGCCCATGGTCTTCTTCTGCATCACGGGGCCGTCGGAGGGGA
AGTTGGTGCCGCGCAGCTTCACCTTGT
