>Addgene plasmid #57785 | PA-mCherry-miniSOG-C-Src-7 | addgene partial sequence | sequence record 106741 | CMV-F 5'-CGCAAATGGGCGGTAGGCGTG-3'
AGCAGAGCTGGTTTAGTTGGAACCGTCAGAATCCGCTAGCGCTACCGGACTCAGATCTCGAGCTCAAGCT
TCGAATTCATGGGGAGCAGCAAGAGCAAGCCCAAGGACCCCAGCCAGCGCCGGCGCAGCCTGGAGCCACC
CGACAGCACCCACCACGGGGGATTCCCAGCCTCGCAGACCCCCAACAAGACAGCAGCCCCCGACACGCAC
CGCACCCCCAGCCGCTCCTTTGGGACCGTGGCCACCGAGCCCAAGCTCTTCGGGGGCTTCAACACTTCTG
ACACCGTCACGTCGCCGCAGCGTGCCGGGGCACTGGCTGGCGGCGTCACCACTTTCGTGGCTCTCTATGA
CTACGAGTCCCGGACTGAAACGGACTTGTCCTTCAAGAAAGGAGAACGCCTGCAGATTGTCAACAACACG
GAAGGTGACTGGTGGCTGGCTCATTCCCTCACTACAGGACAGACGGGCTACATCCCCAGTAACTATGTCG
CGCCCTCAGACTCCATCCAGGCTGAAGAGTGGTACTTTGGGAAGATCACTCGTCGGGAGTCCGAGCGGCT
GCTGCTCAACCCCGAAAACCCCCGGGGAACCTTCTTGGTCCGGGAGAGCGAGACGACAAAAGGTGCCTAT
TGCCTCTCCGTTTCTGACTTTGACAACGCCAAGGGGCTCAATGTGAAGCACTACAAGATCCGCAAGCTGG
ACAGCGGCGGCTTCTACATCACCTCACGCACACAGTTCAGCAGCCTGCAGCAGCTGGTGGCCTACTACTC
CAAACATGCTGATGGCTTGTGCCACCGCCTGACCAACGTCTGCCCCACGTCCAAGCCCCAGACCCAGGGA
CTCGCCAAGGACGCGTGGGAAATCCCCCGGGAGTCGCTGCGGCTGGA
