[The description below was written by a language model from this plasmid's Addgene catalogue record.]
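Description:
PA-mCherry-miniSOG-C-Src-7 is a mammalian expression plasmid built on a PA-mCherry-miniSOG backbone of about 4.75 kb (size without insert). It is maintained as a high-copy plasmid in E. coli under kanamycin selection. It also carries a neomycin resistance marker, so transfected mammalian cells can be selected with G418. The record gives no feature table, so the origin of replication and the promoter driving the resistance cassette are not stated. The use of an SV40pA reverse sequencing primer implies that an SV40 polyadenylation signal lies downstream of the expression cassette.

The payload is chicken (G. gallus) c-Src, a non-receptor tyrosine kinase, expressed from the CMV promoter as a fusion with a tandem PA-mCherry-miniSOG tag. PA-mCherry is a photoactivatable red fluorescent protein that becomes fluorescent only after illumination with violet light, which allows selective highlighting or single-molecule localization imaging. miniSOG is a small flavin-binding green fluorescent tag that generates singlet oxygen when illuminated. This singlet oxygen can locally polymerize diaminobenzidine into a deposit that becomes electron-dense after osmium staining and is visible by electron microscopy. The listed excitation (448/473 nm) and emission (500/528 nm) values match those of miniSOG rather than PA-mCherry.

The record does not explicitly give the order of the tag and c-Src. The "7" in the name probably denotes a linker length, but this is not stated either. The expected localization is membrane and vesicles, in keeping with the membrane association of Src. The construct serves as a localization marker for correlated light and electron microscopy of Src-labelled membrane compartments.
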