Addgene plasmid #57785: PA-mCherry-miniSOG-C-Src-7
Purpose: Localization: Membrane/Vesicles, Excitation: 448 / 473, Emission: 500 / 528
Depositing lab: Michael Davidson. Depositing organization: Florida State University, Tallahassee. Publication: A genetically encoded tag for correlated light and electron microscopy of intact cells, tissues, and organisms. Shu X, Lev-Ram V, Deerinck TJ, Qi Y, Ramko EB, Davidson MW, Jin Y, Ellisman MH, Tsien RY. PLoS Biol. 2011 Apr;9(4):e1001041. doi: 10.1371/journal.pbio.1001041. Epub 2011 Apr 5. PubMed 21483721.
Backbone
  Vector backbone: PA-mCherry-miniSOG
  Backbone size w/o insert (bp): 4750
  Vector type: Mammalian Expression
  Selectable markers: Neomycin (select with G418)
Growth in bacteria
  Bacterial resistance: Kanamycin, 50 μg/mL
  Growth temperature: 37°C
  Growth strain: DH5alpha
  Copy number: High Copy
Gene/Insert
  Gene/Insert name: C-Src (alt name: XM_001232484.1)
  Species: G. gallus (chicken)
  Promoter: CMV
  Tag / fusion protein: PA-mCherry-miniSOG
  Cloning method: Unknown
  Sequencing primers: 5′ CMV-F; 3′ SV40pA-R
Terms and licenses: Academic/Nonprofit Terms; Industry Terms: Not Available to Industry
Depositor comments: . Excitation = 448 / 473; Emission = 500 / 528
How to cite: PA-mCherry-miniSOG-C-Src-7 was a gift from Michael Davidson (Addgene plasmid # 57785 ; http://n2t.net/addgene:57785 ; RRID:Addgene_57785)
